>Addgene plasmid #80542 | Rab23 cds in pGem-T Easy | addgene full sequence | sequence record 175303 | Addgene NGS Result
GGAGGAGTTTGATGCCATCACTAAAGCTTATTACAGAGGAGCTCAGGCCTGTGTGCTGGTTTTCTCCACC
ACCGACAGAGAGTCATTCGAGGCCATCAGCAGCTGGAAGGAGAAGGTGGAGATGGAGGTGGGCGACATTC
CCACTGTCCTGGTGCAGAACAAAATCGACCTGCTGGACGACACCGTCATCAAGAATGAAGAGGCTGAAGG
TCTTGCTAAAAGGCTGAAGTTGAGATTCTACCGGACGTCAGTGAAGGAGGATCTGAATGTCAATGAAGTT
TTTAAGTATCTAGCTGACAAATATCTGCAGCGACTCAAGCAGCAGTCAGCGGAGGAGACGGATATCATTC
ACACATCCAGCAATAAAATAGGCGTCTTCAACACAACAGGCAGCGGTCATCCAAACCAGAACAGCAGCGA
TTTGAATGGCCGAGAGATCGTAAACCTGCGACCAAACAAGCAGCGGACGAAGAAAACGAAAAACCCCTTC
GGCAGCTGCAGACTCCTGTAGAGCCCCACAAATCACTAGTGAATTCGCGGCCGCCTGCAGGTCGACCATA
TGGGAGAGCTCCCAACGCGTTGGATGCATAGCTTGAGTATTCTATAGTGTCACCTAAATAGCTTGGCGTA
ATCATGGTCATAGCTGTTTCCTGTGTGAAATTGTTATCCGCTCACAATTCCACACAACATACGAGCCGGA
AGCATAAAGTGTAAAGCCTGGGGTGCCTAATGAGTGAGCTAACTCACATTAATTGCGTTGCGCTCACTGC
CCGCTTTCCAGTCGGGAAACCTGTCGTGCCAGCTGCATTAATGAATCGGCCAACGCGCGGGGAGAGGCGG
TTTGCGTATTGGGCGCTCTTCCGCTTCCTCGCTCACTGACTCGCTGCGCTCGGTCGTTCGGCTGCGGCGA
GCGGTATCAGCTCACTCAAAGGCGGTAATACGGTTATCCACAGAATCAGGGGATAACGCAGGAAAGAACA
TGTGAGCAAAAGGCCAGCAAAAGGCCAGGAACCGTAAAAAGGCCGCGTTGCTGGCGTTTTTCCATAGGCT
CCGCCCCCCTGACGAGCATCACAAAAATCGACGCTCAAGTCAGAGGTGGCGAAACCCGACAGGACTATAA
AGATACCAGGCGTTTCCCCCTGGAAGCTCCCTCGTGCGCTCTCCTGTTCCGACCCTGCCGCTTACCGGAT
ACCTGTCCGCCTTTCTCCCTTCGGGAAGCGTGGCGCTTTCTCATAGCTCACGCTGTAGGTATCTCAGTTC
GGTGTAGGTCGTTCGCTCCAAGCTGGGCTGTGTGCACGAACCCCCCGTTCAGCCCGACCGCTGCGCCTTA
TCCGGTAACTATCGTCTTGAGTCCAACCCGGTAAGACACGACTTATCGCCACTGGCAGCAGCCACTGGTA
ACAGGATTAGCAGAGCGAGGTATGTAGGCGGTGCTACAGAGTTCTTGAAGTGGTGGCCTAACTACGGCTA
CACTAGAAGAACAGTATTTGGTATCTGCGCTCTGCTGAAGCCAGTTACCTTCGGAAAAAGAGTTGGTAGC
TCTTGATCCGGCAAACAAACCACCGCTGGTAGCGGTGGTTTTTTTGTTTGCAAGCAGCAGATTACGCGCA
GAAAAAAAGGATCTCAAGAAGATCCTTTGATCTTTTCTACGGGGTCTGACGCTCAGTGGAACGAAAACTC
ACGTTAAGGGATTTTGGTCATGAGATTATCAAAAAGGATCTTCACCTAGATCCTTTTAAATTAAAAATGA
AGTTTTAAATCAATCTAAAGTATATATGAGTAAACTTGGTCTGACAGTTACCAATGCTTAATCAGTGAGG
CACCTATCTCAGCGATCTGTCTATTTCGTTCATCCATAGTTGCCTGACTCCCCGTCGTGTAGATAACTAC
GATACGGGAGGGCTTACCATCTGGCCCCAGTGCTGCAATGATACCGCGAGACCCACGCTCACCGGCTCCA
GATTTATCAGCAATAAACCAGCCAGCCGGAAGGGCCGAGCGCAGAAGTGGTCCTGCAACTTTATCCGCCT
CCATCCAGTCTATTAATTGTTGCCGGGAAGCTAGAGTAAGTAGTTCGCCAGTTAATAGTTTGCGCAACGT
TGTTGCCATTGCTACAGGCATCGTGGTGTCACGCTCGTCGTTTGGTATGGCTTCATTCAGCTCCGGTTCC
CAACGATCAAGGCGAGTTACATGATCCCCCATGTTGTGCAAAAAAGCGGTTAGCTCCTTCGGTCCTCCGA
TCGTTGTCAGAAGTAAGTTGGCCGCAGTGTTATCACTCATGGTTATGGCAGCACTGCATAATTCTCTTAC
TGTCATGCCATCCGTAAGATGCTTTTCTGTGACTGGTGAGTACTCAACCAAGTCATTCTGAGAATAGTGT
ATGCGGCGACCGAGTTGCTCTTGCCCGGCGTCAATACGGGATAATACCGCGCCACATAGCAGAACTTTAA
AAGTGCTCATCATTGGAAAACGTTCTTCGGGGCGAAAACTCTCAAGGATCTTACCGCTGTTGAGATCCAG
TTCGATGTAACCCACTCGTGCACCCAACTGATCTTCAGCATCTTTTACTTTCACCAGCGTTTCTGGGTGA
GCAAAAACAGGAAGGCAAAATGCCGCAAAAAAGGGAATAAGGGCGACACGGAAATGTTGAATACTCATAC
TCTTCCTTTTTCAATATTATTGAAGCATTTATCAGGGTTATTGTCTCATGAGCGGATACATATTTGAATG
TATTTAGAAAAATAAACAAATAGGGGTTCCGCGCACATTTCCCCGAAAAGTGCCACCTGATGCGGTGTGA
AATACCGCACAGATGCGTAAGGAGAAAATACCGCATCAGGAAATTGTAAGCGTTAATATTTTGTTAAAAT
TCGCGTTAAATTTTTGTTAAATCAGCTCATTTTTTAACCAATAGGCCGAAATCGGCAAAATCCCTTATAA
ATCAAAAGAATAGACCGAGATAGGGT
[37 nt withheld, positions 2967-3003]
AAAGAACGTGGACTCCAACGTCAAAGG
[49 nt withheld, positions 3031-3079]
T
[91 nt withheld, positions 3081-3171]
G
[124 nt withheld, positions 3173-3296]
CCATTCGCCATTCAGGCTGCGCAACTGTTGGGAAGGGCGATCGGTGCGGGCCTCTTCGCTATTACGCCAG
CTGGCGAAAGGGGGATGTGCTGCAAGGCGATTAAGTTGGGTAACGCCAGGGTTTTCCCAGTCACGACGTT
GTAAAACGACGGCCAGTGAATTGTAATACGACTCACTATAGGGCGAATTGGGCCCGACGTCGCATGCTCC
CGGCCGCCATGGCGGCCGCGGGAATTCGATTGTCATGCTGGAGGAGGACATGGAGGTGGCCATCAAGGTG
GTGGTGGTGGGAAACGGAGCGGTGGGCAAGTCCAGCATGATCCAGAGGTACTGCAAGGGCATCTTCACCA
AGGACTACAAGAAGACCATCGGCGTGGACTTTCTGGAGAGGCAGATCATAGTGAACGGCGAGGACGTCAG
ACTGATGTTGTGGGACACGGCGGGGCA
Features (pLannotate 1.2.2; 14 found; start..end, strand, type, name):
    518..589     -  CDS            VESPI_VESMG (fragment): Experimental evidence at protein level: Swiss-Prot protein existence level 1. Shows contractile activity on isolated ileum smooth muscle. From Vespa magnifica (Hornet).
    601..619     -  promoter       SP6 promoter: promoter for bacteriophage SP6 RNA polymerase
    661..677     -  protein_bind   lac operator: The lac repressor binds to the lac operator to inhibit transcription in E. coli. This inhibition can be relieved by adding lactose or isopropyl-β-D-thiogalactopyranoside (IPTG). lac repressor encoded by lacI
    685..715     -  promoter       lac promoter: promoter for the E. coli lac operon
    730..751     -  protein_bind   CAP binding site: CAP binding activates transcription in the presence of cAMP. E. coli catabolite activator protein
    764..856     -  CDS            lacI (fragment): lac repressor; lacI; The lac repressor binds to the lac operator to inhibit transcription in E. coli. This inhibition can be relieved by adding lactose or isopropyl-β-D-thiogalactopyranoside (IPTG).
   1039..1627    -  rep_origin     ori: high-copy-number ColE1/pMB1/pBR322/pUC origin of replication
   1798..2658    -  CDS            AmpR: β-lactamase; bla; confers resistance to ampicillin, carbenicillin, and related antibiotics
   2659..2763    -  promoter       AmpR promoter: bla
   2790..2840    +  misc_feature   bom (fragment): basis of mobility region from pBR322
   2868..3296    -  rep_origin     f1 ori (sequence partly withheld): f1 bacteriophage origin of replication; arrow indicates direction of (+) strand synthesis
   3300..3457    -  CDS            lacZα (fragment): LacZα fragment of β-galactosidase; lacZ fragment
   3460..3478    +  promoter       T7 promoter: promoter for bacteriophage T7 RNA polymerase
   3541..499     +  CDS            RAB23 (across the origin): RAB23_HUMAN - Experimental evidence at protein level: Swiss-Prot protein existence level 1. The small GTPases Rab are key regulators of intracellular membrane trafficking, from the formation of transport vesicles to their fusion with membranes. Rabs cycle between an inactive GDP-bound form and an active GTP-bound form that is able to recruit to membranes different set of downstream effectors directly responsible for vesicle formation, movement, tethering and fusion. Together with SUFU, prevents nuclear import of GLI1, and thereby inhibits GLI1 transcription factor activity. Regulates GLI1 in d
