[The description below was written by a language model from this plasmid's Addgene catalogue record and pLannotate feature annotations shown in this document.]
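Description:
Rab23 cds in pGem-T Easy is a bacterial cloning plasmid of about 3.7 kb that carries the coding sequence of zebrafish (Danio rerio) rab23 in the Promega pGEM-T Easy backbone, a vector designed for direct TA cloning of PCR products. It is propagated in E. coli from a high-copy ColE1/pUC-type origin and selected with ampicillin through the β-lactamase (AmpR) gene and its own promoter. An f1 bacteriophage origin is also present, allowing single-stranded DNA production. The lac promoter, operator and CAP site, together with an interrupted lacZα fragment, are the remains of the blue/white screening cassette that the insert disrupts.

The insert sits between opposing bacteriophage promoters. The T7 promoter lies upstream and reads in the same direction as the rab23 open reading frame, while the SP6 promoter lies downstream and points back into it. From this arrangement, T7 transcription should give sense RNA and SP6 transcription should give antisense RNA, the strand needed for a hybridisation probe. The annotation software labelled the open reading frame by similarity to human RAB23, a small GTPase involved in membrane trafficking and in restraining GLI1 activity, but the catalogue entry identifies the gene as the zebrafish orthologue. A short match to a hornet peptide next to the insert is most likely a spurious hit. No eukaryotic promoter, epitope tag or fluorescent reporter is annotated, so the plasmid is not an expression construct for animal cells. It belongs to a library of full-length zebrafish rab clones. Its stated use is as a template for in situ hybridisation probes, and it can also serve other purposes, such as providing the coding sequence for subcloning.
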