Addgene plasmid #80542: Rab23 cds in pGem-T Easy
Purpose: Can be used for in situ hybridisation or other purposes
Depositing lab: Rob Parton. Depositing organization: University of Queensland, Institute for Molecular Bioscience. Publication: A plasmid library of full-length zebrafish rab proteins for in vivo cell biology. Hall TE, Martel N, Lo HP, Xiong Z, Parton RG. Cell Logist. 2017 Mar 1;7(1):e1301151. doi: 10.1080/21592799.2017.1301151. eCollection 2017. PubMed 28396820.
Backbone
  Vector backbone: pGemT easy
  Backbone manufacturer: Promega
Growth in bacteria
  Bacterial resistance: Ampicillin, 100 μg/mL
  Growth temperature: 37°C
  Growth strain: DH5alpha
  Copy number: High Copy
Gene/Insert
  Gene/Insert name: rab23
  Species: D. rerio (zebrafish)
  Entrez Gene: rab23 (a.k.a. zgc:110261)
Terms and licenses: Academic/Nonprofit Terms; Industry Terms: Not Available to Industry
How to cite: Rab23 cds in pGem-T Easy was a gift from Rob Parton (Addgene plasmid # 80542 ; http://n2t.net/addgene:80542 ; RRID:Addgene_80542)
